>Addgene plasmid #98746 | pRL_yEGFP_hc | addgene full sequence | sequence record 189855 | Addgene NGS Result
AATGGCGCGCCGTTTAAACCCTGCAGGGGCCGGCCCCGTAGAAAAGATCAAAGGATCTTCTTGAGATCCT
TTTTTTCTGCGCGTAATCTGCTGCTTGCAAACAAAAAAACCACCGCTACCAGCGGTGGTTTGTTTGCCGG
ATCAAGAGCTACCAACTCTTTTTCCGAAGGTAACTGGCTTCAGCAGAGCGCAGATACCAAATACTGTTCT
TCTAGTGTAGCCGTAGTTAGGCCACCACTTCAAGAACTCTGTAGCACCGCCTACATACCTCGCTCTGCTA
ATCCTGTTACCAGTGGCTGCTGCCAGTGGCGATAAGTCGTGTCTTACCGGGTTGGACTCAAGACGATAGT
TACCGGATAAGGCGCAGCGGTCGGGCTGAACGGGGGGTTCGTGCACACAGCCCAGCTTGGAGCGAACGAC
CTACACCGAACTGAGATACCTACAGCGTGAGCTATGAGAAAGCGCCACGCTTCCCGAAGGGAGAAAGGCG
GACAGGTATCCGGTAAGCGGCAGGGTCGGAACAGGAGAGCGCACGAGGGAGCTTCCAGGGGGAAACGCCT
GGTATCTTTATAGTCCTGTCGGGTTTCGCCACCTCTGACTTGAGCGTCGATTTTTGTGATGCTCGTCAGG
GGGGCGGAGCCTATGGAAAAACGCCAGCAACGCGGCCTTTTTACGGTTCCTGGCCTTTTGCTGGCCTTTT
GCTCATGATATAATTAAATTGAAGCTCTAATTTGTGAGTTTAGTATACATGCATTTACTTATAATACAGT
TTTTTAGTTTTGCTGGCCGCATCTTCTCAAATATGCTTCCCAGCCTGCTTTTCTGTAACGTTCACCCTCT
ACCTTAGCATCCCTTCCCTTTGCAAATAGTCCTCTTCCAACAATAATAATGTCAGATCCTGTAGAGACCA
CATCATCCACGGTTCTATACTGTTGACCCAATGCGTCTCCCTTGTCATCTAAACCCACACCGGGTGTCAT
AATCAACCAATCGTAACCTTCATCTCTTCCACCCATGTCTCTTTGAGCAATAAAGCCGATAACAAAATCT
TTGTCGCTCTTCGCAATGTCAACAGTACCCTTAGTATATTCTCCAGTAGATAGGGAGCCCTTGCATGACA
ATTCTGCTAACATCAAAAGGCCTCTAGGTTCCTTTGTTACTTCTTCTGCCGCCTGCTTCAAACCGCTAAC
AATACCTGGGCCCACCACACCGTGTGCATTCGTAATGTCTGCCCATTCTGCTATTCTGTATACACCCGCA
GAGTACTGCAATTTGACTGTATTACCAATGTCAGCAAATTTTCTGTCTTCGAAGAGTAAAAAATTGTACT
TGGCGGATAATGCCTTTAGCGGCTTAACTGTGCCCTCCATGGAAAAATCAGTCAAGATATCCACATGTGT
TTTTAGTAAACAAATTTTGGGACCTAATGCTTCAACTAACTCCAGTAATTCCTTGGTGGTACGAACATCC
AATGAAGCACACAAGTTTGTTTGCTTTTCGTGCATGATATTAAATAGCTTGGCAGCAACAGGACTAGGAT
GAGTAGCAGCACGTTCCTTATATGTAGCTTTCGACATGATTTATCTTCGTTTCCTGCAGGTTTTTGTTCT
GTGCAGTTGGGTTAAGAATACTGGGCAATTTCATGTTTCTTCAACACTACATATGCGTATATATACCAAT
CTAAGTCTGTGCTCCTTCCTTCGTTCTTCCTTCTGTTCGGAGATTACCGAATCAAAAAAATTTCAAGGAA
ACCGAAATCAAAAAAAAGAATAAAAAAAAAATGATGAATTGAAAAGCTAGCTTATCGATGATAAGCTGTC
AAACATGAGAATTAATTCCACGGACTATAGACTATACCTAGTATACTCCGTCTACTGTACGATACACTTC
CGCTCAGGTCCTTGTCCTTTAACGAGGCCTTACCACTCTTTTGTTACTCTATTGATCCAGCTCAGCAAAG
GCAGTGTGATCTAAGATTCTATCTTCGCGATGTAGTAAAACTAGCTAGACCGAGAAAGAGACTAGAAATG
CAAAAGGCACTTCTACAATGGCTGCCATCATTATTATCCGATGTGACGCTGCAGCTTCTCAATGATATTC
GAATACGCTTTGAGGAGATACAGCCTAATATCCGACAAACTGTTTTACAGATTTACGATCGTACTTGTTA
CCCATCATTGAATTTTGAACATCCGAACCTGGGAGTTTTCCCTGAAACAGATAGTATATTTGAACCTGTA
TAATAATATATAGTCTAGCGCTTTACGGAAGACAATGTATGTATTTCGGTTCCTGGAGAAACTATTGCAT
CTATTGCATAGGTAATCTTGCACGTCGCATCCCCGGTTCATTTTCTGCGTTTCCATCTTGCACTTCAATA
GCATATCTTTGTTAACGAAGCATCTGTGCTTCATTTTGTAGAACAAAAATGCAACGCGAGAGCGCTAATT
TTTCAAACAAAGAATCTGAGCTGCATTTTTACAGAACAGAAATGCAACGCGAAAGCGCTATTTTACCAAC
GAAGAATCTGTGCTTCATTTTTGTAAAACAAAAATGCAACGCGAGAGCGCTAATTTTTCAAACAAAGAAT
CTGAGCTGCATTTTTACAGAACAGAAATGCAACGCGAGAGCGCTATTTTACCAACAAAGAATCTATACTT
CTTTTTTGTTCTACAAAAATGCATCCCGAGAGCGCTATTTTTCTAACAAAGCATCTTAGATTACTTTTTT
TCTCCTTTGTGCGCTCTATAATGCAGTCTCTTGATAACTTTTTGCACTGTAGGTCCGTTAAGGTTAGAAG
AAGGCTACTTTGGTGTCTATTTTCTCTTCCATAAAAAAAGCCTGACTCCACTTCCCGCGTTTACTGATTA
CTAGCGAAGCTGCGGGTGCATTTTTTCAAGATAAAGGCATCCCCGATTATATTCTATACCGATGTGGATT
GCGCATACTTTGTGAACAGAAAGTGATAGCGTTGATGATTCTTCATTGGTCAGAAAATTATGAACGGTTT
CTTCTATTTTGTCTCTATATACTACGTATAGGAAATGTTTACATTTTCGTATTGTTTTCGATTCACTCTA
TGAATAGTTCTTACTACAATTTTTTTGTCTAAAGAGTAATACTAGAGATAAACATAAAAAATGTAGAGGT
CGAGTTTAGATGCAAGTTCAAGGAGCGAAAGGTGGATGGGTAGGTTATATAGGGATATAGCACAGAGATA
TATAGCAAAGAGATACTTTTGAGCAATGTTTGTGGAAGCGGTATTCGCAATGGGAAGCTCCACCCCGGTT
GATAATCAGAAAAGCCCCAAAAACAGGAAGATTGTATAAGCAAATATTTAAATTGTAATTCTTTCCTGCG
TTATCCCCTGATTCTGTGGATAACCGTATTACCGCCTTTGAGTGAGCTGATACCGCTCGCCGCAGCCGAA
CGACCGAGCGCAGCGAGTCAGTGAGCGAGGAAGCGGAAGAGGGTCTGACGCTCAGTGGAACGAAAACTCA
CGTTAAGGGATTTTGGTCATGAGATTATCAAAAAGGATCTTCACCTAGATCCTTTTAAATTAAAAATGAA
GTTTTAAATCAATCTAAAGTATATATGAGTAAACTTGGTCTGACAGTCAGAAGAACTCGTCAAGAAGGCG
ATAGAAGGCGATGCGCTGCGAATCGGGAGCGGCGATACCGTAAAGCACGAGGAAGCGGTCAGCCCATTCG
CCGCCAAGCTCTTCAGCAATATCACGGGTAGCCAACGCTATGTCCTGATAGCGGTCCGCCACACCCAGCC
GGCCACAGTCGATGAATCCAGAAAAGCGGCCATTTTCCACCATGATATTCGGCAAGCAGGCATCGCCATG
AGTCACGACGAGATCCTCGCCGTCGGGCATGCTCGCCTTGAGCCTGGCGAACAGTTCGGCTGGCGCGAGC
CCCTGATGCTCTTCGTCCAGATCATCCTGATCGACAAGACCGGCTTCCATCCGAGTACGTGCTCGCTCGA
TGCGATGTTTCGCTTGGTGGTCGAATGGGCAGGTAGCCGGATCAAGCGTATGCAGCCGCCGCATTGCATC
AGCCATGATGGATACTTTCTCGGCAGGAGCAAGGTGAGATGACAGGAGATCCTGCCCCGGCACTTCGCCC
AATAGCAGCCAGTCCCTTCCCGCTTCAGTGACAACGTCGAGCACAGCTGCGCAAGGAACGCCCGTCGTGG
CCAGCCACGATAGCCGCGCTGCCTCGTCTTGCAGTTCATTCAGGGCACCGGACAGGTCGGTCTTGACAAA
AAGAACCGGGCGCCCCTGCGCTGACAGCCGGAACACGGCGGCATCAGAGCAGCCGATTGTCTGTTGTGCC
CAGTCATAGCCGAATAGCCTCTCCACCCAAGCGGCCGGAGAACCTGCGTGCAATCCATCTTGTTCAATCA
TACTCTTCCTTTTTCAATATTATTGAAGCATTTATCAGGGTTATTGTCTCATGAGCGGATACATATTTGA
ATGTATTTAGAAAAATAAACAAATAGGGGTTCCGCGCACATTTCCCCGAAAAGTGCCACCTGACGTCGGA
CGGATCGCTTGCCTGTAACTTACACGCGCCTCGTGGCGCGCCCCTGCAGGATTTAAATGGCCGGCCGTTT
AAACTCGCTGTTTTCGAAATTACCCTTTAAGCGCGGGTATTGGCGCGCCTCTATAAGATCTTGTGTGCGC
TAGCTCTATAAGATCTTGTGTGCGCTAGCTCTATAAGATCTTGTGTGCGCTAGCTCTATAAGATCTTGTG
TGCCCTAGGGCATGTGCTCTGTATGTATATAAAACTCTTGTTTTCTTCTTTTCTCTAAATATTCTTTCCT
TATACATTAGGACCTTTGCAGCATAAATTACTATACTTCTATAGACACACAAACACAAATACACACACTA
AATTAATAGCGGCCGCATGTCTAAAGGTGAAGAATTATTCACTGGTGTTGTCCCAATTTTGGTTGAATTA
GATGGTGATGTTAATGGTCACAAATTTTCTGTCTCCGGTGAAGGTGAAGGTGATGCTACTTACGGTAAAT
TGACCTTAAAATTTATTTGTACTACTGGTAAATTGCCAGTTCCATGGCCAACCTTAGTCACTACTTTCGG
TTATGGTGTTCAATGTTTTGCGAGATACCCAGATCATATGAAACAACATGACTTTTTCAAGTCTGCCATG
CCAGAAGGTTATGTTCAAGAAAGAACTATTTTTTTCAAAGATGACGGTAACTACAAGACCAGAGCTGAAG
TCAAGTTTGAAGGTGATACCTTAGTTAATAGAATCGAATTAAAAGGTATTGATTTTAAAGAAGATGGTAA
CATTTTAGGTCACAAATTGGAATACAACTATAACTCTCACAATGTTTACATCATGGCTGACAAACAAAAG
AATGGTATCAAAGTTAACTTCAAAATTAGACACAACATTGAAGATGGTTCTGTTCAATTAGCTGACCATT
ATCAACAAAATACTCCAATTGGTGATGGTCCAGTCTTGTTACCAGACAACCATTACTTATCCACTCAATC
TGCCTTATCCAAAGATCCAAACGAAAAGAGAGACCACATGGTCTTGTTAGAATTTGTTACTGCTGCTGGT
ATTACCCATGGTATGGATGAATTGTACAAATAATTAATTAAATTAGTTATGTCACGCTTACATTCACGCC
CTCCCCCCACATCCGCTCTAACCGAAAAGGAAGGAGTTAGACAACCTGAAGTCTAGGTCCCTATTTATTT
TTTTATAGTTATGTTAGTATTAAGAACGTTATTTATATTTCAAATTTTTCTTTTTTTTCTGTACAGACGC
GTGTACGCATGTAACATTATACTGAAAACCTTGCTTGAGAAGGTTTTGGGACGCTCGAAGGCTTTAATTT
GCAAGCCGAACCAGGCTTATGCCCAGCATCGTTGCAAGCAGACGATTTA
Features (pLannotate 1.2.2; 13 found; start..end, strand, type, name):
     61..649     +  rep_origin     ori: high-copy-number ColE1/pMB1/pBR322/pUC origin of replication
    774..1577    -  CDS            URA3: orotidine-5'-phosphate decarboxylase, required for uracil biosynthesis; S. cerevisiae URA3; yeast auxotrophic marker, counterselectable with 5-fluoroorotic acid (5-FOA)
   1578..1793    -  promoter       URA3 promoter: S. cerevisiae URA3
   1799..1822    -  promoter       tet promoter (fragment): E. coli promoter for tetracycline efflux protein gene
   1860..2240    +  CDS            RAF1 (fragment): RAF_YEAST - Experimental evidence at transcript level: Swiss-Prot protein existence level 2. Antagonizes transcriptional repression of recombinase FLP by REP1-REP2. May play a role in plasmid partitioning. From Saccharomyces cerevisiae (strain ATCC 204508 / S288c) (Baker's yeast).
   2394..3271    -  rep_origin     2μ ori: yeast 2μ plasmid origin of replication
   3282..3348    -  rep_origin     M13 ori (fragment): M13 bacteriophage origin of replication; arrow indicates direction of (+) strand synthesis
   3349..3469    +  rep_origin     RSF ori (fragment): Plasmids containing the RSF 1030 origin of replication can be propagated in E. coli cells that contain additional plasmids with compatible origins.
   3617..4411    -  CDS            NeoR/KanR: aminoglycoside phosphotransferase from Tn5; aph(3')-II (or nptII); confers resistance to neomycin, kanamycin, and G418 (Geneticin®)
   4412..4516    -  promoter       AmpR promoter: bla
   4553..4584    -  misc_feature   CEN/ARS (fragment): S. cerevisiae CEN6 centromere fused to an autonomously replicating sequence
   4917..5630    +  CDS            GFPmut3: GFPmut3 is a basic (constitutively fluorescent) green fluorescent protein published in 1996, derived from Aequorea victoria. It is reported to be a very rapidly-maturing weak dimer.
   5681..5870    +  terminator     CYC1 terminator: S. cerevisiae CYC1; transcription terminator for CYC1
