[The description below was written by a language model from this plasmid's Addgene catalogue record and pLannotate feature annotations shown in this document.]
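Description:
pRL_yEGFP_hc is a yeast–E. coli shuttle plasmid of about 5.9 kb that serves as the reporter component of PhiReX, a programmable, red light-regulated protein expression switch for Saccharomyces cerevisiae. It is built on the pL0A_2-3 backbone, modified by insertion of new homology regions designated A2 and A3. In bacteria it replicates from a high-copy ColE1/pUC-type origin and is selected with kanamycin through a Tn5-derived NeoR/KanR gene driven by the bla (AmpR) promoter. In yeast it is maintained episomally by the 2μ origin, with an adjacent fragment of the 2μ RAF1 gene. This fits with the "hc" in the name likely denoting a high-copy version, although the record does not spell that out. Yeast transformants are selected by uracil prototrophy using URA3 under its own promoter, a marker that can also be counterselected with 5-FOA. Several short annotated fragments (tet promoter, M13 ori, RSF ori, CEN/ARS) appear to be backbone remnants or partial matches rather than functional elements.

The payload is a yeast-enhanced GFP coding sequence, annotated in the feature table as GFPmut3, the variant to which it matches, followed by the CYC1 terminator. According to the catalogue entry, transcription is driven by a synthetic promoter consisting of the CYC1 minimal promoter with upstream binding sites for a synthetic TALE DNA-binding domain (synTALE-DBS). This promoter is not annotated in the feature table, but presumably lies in the unannotated stretch upstream of the GFP gene. A minimal promoter has little activity alone, so fluorescence should depend on recruitment of a synTALE-based activator to these sites, giving a quantitative readout of switch activity.
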