Addgene plasmid #98746: pRL_yEGFP_hc
Purpose: Reporter plasmid for the PhiReX system. Encodes the reporter gene yEGFP under the control of the CYC1 minimal promoter with upstream synTALE-DBS.
Depositing lab: Bernd Müller-Röber. Depositing organization: Universitaet Potsdam. Publication: PhiReX: a programmable and red light-regulated protein expression switch for yeast. Hochrein L, Machens F, Messerschmidt K, Mueller-Roeber B. Nucleic Acids Res. 2017 Sep 6;45(15):9193-9205. doi: 10.1093/nar/gkx610. PubMed 28911120.
Backbone
  Vector backbone: pL0A_2-3
  Backbone size w/o insert (bp): 4703
  Total vector size (bp): 5929
  Modifications to backbone: Insertion of new homology regions A2 and A3
  Vector type: Yeast Expression, Synthetic Biology
  Selectable markers: URA3
Growth in bacteria
  Bacterial resistance: Kanamycin, 50 μg/mL
  Growth temperature: 37°C
  Growth strain: DH5alpha
  Copy number: High Copy
Gene/Insert
  Gene/Insert name: Yeast-enhanced green fluorescent protein (alt name: yEGFP)
  Insert size (bp): 717
  Promoter: synthetic
  Cloning method: Gibson Cloning
  Sequencing primers: 5′ CATTAGGTCCTTTGTAGC; 3′ GGGACCTAGACTTCAGGTTGTC
Terms and licenses: Academic/Nonprofit Terms; Industry Terms: Not Available to Industry
How to cite: pRL_yEGFP_hc was a gift from Bernd Müller-Röber (Addgene plasmid # 98746 ; http://n2t.net/addgene:98746 ; RRID:Addgene_98746)
